>Addgene plasmid #211859 | pUPD2-LRR-NEL (B4-B5) | addgene full sequence | sequence record 417753 | Addgene NGS Result
TAGAGCGATGAGTGGTCTCGAGCCGAGTATGATGCTGTCTGGTCAAAATGGGAAAGGGATGCACCAGCAG
GAGAGTCACCTGGAAGAGCAGCAGTGGTTCAGGAAATGCGTGATTGCCTTAATAACGGAAATCCAGTGCT
TAACGTGGGAGCTTCAGGTCTTACCACCCTTCCAGACCGTCTTCCACCGCATATTACAACACTTGTTATT
CCAGATAATAATCTCACCTCTTTGCCTGAGTTGCCAGAAGGACTTAGAGAGCTTGAGGTGTCTGGAAACC
TTCAGCTTACATCTCTTCCATCTCTTCCGCAGGGTCTTCAGAAGTTGTGGGCCTATAACAATTGGCTTGC
CTCTCTTCCGACTTTGCCGCCAGGACTTGGGGATCTTGCTGTCTCTAATAACCAGCTTACCTCTCTTCCG
GAGATGCCGCCAGCACTTAGAGAGCTTAGGGTGTCTGGTAACAACCTTACCTCTCTTCCGGCTCTTCCGT
CAGGACTTCAGAAGCTTTGGGCATATAACAATAGATTGACCTCTTTGCCAGAGATGTCACCAGGTCTTCA
GGAACTTGATGTCTCTCATAATCAGCTTACCAGATTGCCGCAATCTCTCACTGGTCTTTCTTCTGCTGCA
AGAGTTTATCTTGACGGGAATCCACTTTCTGTTAGAACTCTTCAGGCTCTTAGAGACATCATTGGACATT
CAGGAATCAGGATACACTTCGATATGGCTGGGCCTTCTGTCCCTAGAGAAGCCAGAGCACTTCACCTTGC
TGTCGCTGACTGGCTTACTTCTGCAAGAGAGGGGGAAGCTGCCCAGGCAGACAGATGGCAGGCTTTCGGA
CTTGAAGATAACGCCGCCGCCTTCTCTCTTGTCCTTGACAGACTTCGTGAGACTGAAAACTTCAAAAAAG
ACGCTGGATTTAAGGCACAGATATCATCTTGGCTTACACAACTTGCTGAAGATGCTGCTCTTAGAGCAAA
AACCTTTGCCATGGCAACAGAGGCAACATCAACCTGCGAGGACAGAGTCACACATGCCCTTCACCAGATG
AATAACGTTCAACTTGTTCATAATGCAGAAAAAGGGGAATACGACAACAATCTCCAGGGGCTTGTTTCTA
CTGGGCGTGAGATGTTCAGACTTGCAACACTTGAACAGATTGCCAGAGAAAAAGCCGGAACACTTGCTCT
TGTCGATGACGTTGAGGTCTATCTTGCTTTCCAGAATAAGCTTAAGGAATCACTTGAGCTTACCTCTGTG
ACTTCAGAAATGCGTTTCTTTGACGTTTCTGGAGTGACTGTTTCAGACCTTCAGGCTGCTGAGCTTCAGG
TGAAAACCGCTGAAAACTCTGGGTTCAGTAAATGGATACTTCAGTGGGGGCCGCTTCACTCTGTGCTTGA
AAGAAAA
[234 nt withheld, positions 1408-1641]
TGAGCTTTGAGACCACTCATCGCGACTAGTAGCGGCCGCTGCAGTCCGGCAAAAAAGGGCAAGGTGTCAC
CACCCTGCCCTTTTTCTTTAAAACCGAAAAGATTACTTCGCGTTATGCAGGCTTCCTCGCTCACTGACTC
GCTGCGCTCGGTCGTTCGGCTGCGGCGAGCGGTATCAGCTCACTCAAAGGCGGTAATACGGTTATCCACA
GAATCAGGGGATAACGCAGGAAAGAACATGTGAGCAAAAGGCCAGCAAAAGGCCAGGAACCGTAAAAAGG
CCGCGTTGCTGGCGTTTTTCCACAGGCTCCGCCCCCCTGACGAGCATCACAAAAATCGACGCTCAAGTCA
GAGGTGGCGAAACCCGACAGGACTATAAAGATACCAGGCGTTTCCCCCTGGAAGCTCCCTCGTGCGCTCT
CCTGTTCCGACCCTGCCGCTTACCGGATACCTGTCCGCCTTTCTCCCTTCGGGAAGCGTGGCGCTTTCTC
ATAGCTCACGCTGTAGGTATCTCAGTTCGGTGTAGGTCGTTCGCTCCAAGCTGGGCTGTGTGCACGAACC
CCCCGTTCAGCCCGACCGCTGCGCCTTATCCGGTAACTATCGTCTTGAGTCCAACCCGGTAAGACACGAC
TTATCGCCACTGGCAGCAGCCACTGGTAACAGGATTAGCAGAGCGAGGTATGTAGGCGGTGCTACAGAGT
TCTTGAAGTGGTGGCCTAACTACGGCTACACTAGAAGAACAGTATTTGGTATCTGCGCTCTGCTGAAGCC
AGTTACCTTCGGAAAAAGAGTTGGTAGCTCTTGATCCGGCAAACAAACCACCGCTGGTAGCGGTGGTTTT
TTTGTTTGCAAGCAGCAGATTACGCGCAGAAAAAAAGGATCTCAAGAAGATCCTTTGATCTTTTCTACGG
GGTCTGACGCTCAGTGGAACGAAAACTCACGTTAAGGGATTTTGGTCATGAGATTATCAAAAAGGATCTT
CACCTAGATCCTTTTAAATTAAAAATGAAGTTTTAAATCAATCTAAAGTATATATGAGTAAACTTGGTCT
GACAGCTCGAGGCTTGGATTCTCACCAATAAAAAACGCCCGGCGGCAACCGAGCGTTCTGAACAAATCCA
GATGGAGTTCTGAGGTCATTACTGGATCTATCAACAGGAGTCCAAGCGAGCTCGATATCAAATTACGCCC
CGCCCTGCCACTCGTCGCAGTACTGTTGTAATTCATTAAGCATTCTGCCGACATGGAAGCCATCACAAAC
GGCATGATGAACCTGAATCGCCAGCGGCATCAGCACCTTGTCGCCTTGCGTATAATATTTGCCCATGGTG
AAAACGGGGGCGAAGAAGTTGTCCATATTGGCCACGTTTAAATCAAAACTGGTGAAACTCACCCAGGGAT
TGGCTGATACGAAAAACATATTCTCAATAAACCCTTTAGGGAAATAGGCCAGGTTTTCACCGTAACACGC
CACATCTTGCGAATATATGTGTAGAAACTGCCGGAAATCGTCGTGGTATTCACTCCAGAGTGATGAAAAC
GTTTCAGTTTGCTCATGGAAAACGGTGTAACAAGGGTGAACACTATCCCATATCACCAGCTCACCGTCTT
TCATTGCCATACGAAATTCCGGATGAGCATTCATCAGGCGGGCAAGAATGTGAATAAAGGCCGGATAAAA
CTTGTGCTTATTTTTCTTTACGGTCTTTAAAAAGGCCGTAATATCCAGCTGAACGGTCTGGTTATAGGTA
CATTGAGCAACTGACTGAAATGCCTCAAAATGTTCTTTACGATGCCATTGGGATATATCAACGGTGGTAT
ATCCAGTGATTTTTTTCTCCATTTTAGCTTCCTTAGCTCCTGAAAATCTCGATAACTCAAAAAATACGCC
CGGTAGTGATCTTATTTCATTATGGTGAAAGTTGGAACCTCTTACGTGCCCGATCAACTCGAGTGCCACC
TGACGTCTAAGAAACCATTATTATCATGACATTAACCTATAAAAATAGGCGTATCACGAGGCAGAATTTC
AGATAAAAAAAATCCTTAGCTTTCGCTAAGGATGATTTCTGGAATTCGCGGCCGCTTC
Features (pLannotate 1.2.2; 9 found; start..end, strand, type, name):
     22..1641    +  CDS            sspH1 (fragment) (sequence partly withheld): SSPH1_SALT1 - Experimental evidence at protein level: Swiss-Prot protein existence level 1. Effector proteins function to alter host cell physiology and promote bacterial survival in host tissues (PubMed:10564523, PubMed:18005683, PubMed:16611232, PubMed:24248594). This protein is an E3 ubiquitin-protein ligase that interferes with the host's ubiquitination pathway and targets host proteins for proteasomal degradation (PubMed:10564523, PubMed:18005683, PubMed:16611232, PubMed:24248594). Can ubiquitinate ubiquitin, giving rise to polyubiquitin chains (in vitro) (PubMed:18005683). Polyubiquitina
   1666..1685    +  misc_feature   BioBrick suffix: universal suffix for all parts
   1686..1743    +  terminator     his operon terminator: This putative transcriptin terminator from the E. coli his operon has a 2-bp deletion introduced during synthesis. Its efficiency has not been determined.
   1938..2526    -  rep_origin     ori: high-copy-number ColE1/pMB1/pBR322/pUC origin of replication
   2709..2803    -  terminator     lambda t0 terminator: transcription terminator from phage lambda
   2827..3483    -  CDS            cat: CAT_ECOLX - Experimental evidence at protein level: Swiss-Prot protein existence level 1. This enzyme is an effector of chloramphenicol resistance in bacteria. From Escherichia coli. This protein is used as a marker in many commonly used cloning vectors, such as pACYC184.
   3484..3581    -  promoter       cat promoter: promoter of the E. coli cat gene encoding chloramphenicol acetyltransferase
   3667..3710    -  terminator     bacterial terminator: putative bacterial transcription terminator
   3713..5       +  misc_feature   BioBrick prefix (across the origin): BioBrick prefix for parts that do not start with "ATG"
