[The description below was written by a language model from this plasmid's Addgene catalogue record and pLannotate feature annotations shown in this document.]
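Description:
pUPD2-LRR-NEL (B4-B5) is a level-0 "domestication" plasmid for modular synthetic-biology cloning. It is built on the small pUPD2 entry backbone and carries a promoterless coding part, not an expression cassette. The plasmid is propagated in E. coli from a high-copy ColE1/pUC-type origin and selected with chloramphenicol through a cat gene driven by its native cat promoter and followed by the lambda t0 terminator. Additional bacterial terminators (a his operon terminator and a putative terminator) and BioBrick prefix and suffix sequences flank the cloning position, insulating the part from read-through transcription from the backbone.

The insert, annotated as a roughly 1.6 kb fragment of the Salmonella typhimurium effector SspH1, corresponds to that protein's leucine-rich repeat (LRR) and NEL (novel E3 ligase) domains. SspH1 is a bacterial E3 ubiquitin ligase that marks host proteins for proteasomal degradation. According to the record, this fragment supplies the ligase coding sequence for the E3-DART system, an inducible approach for rapidly depleting target proteins in plants. The part was inserted via BsmBI sites that were destroyed during cloning, as is typical of type IIS domestication. The "B4-B5" label indicates the position it occupies in the standard assembly syntax, so it can be released and joined in a defined order with other parts, such as promoters, upstream coding or tag modules and terminators.

No promoter, plant regulatory element or plant selection marker is annotated or recorded here, so those must come from the other parts and destination vectors used in later assembly steps. The construct therefore serves as a reusable building block for assembling plant transcriptional units encoding the degradation ligase.
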