Addgene plasmid #211859: pUPD2-LRR-NEL (B4-B5)
Purpose: CDS for E3-DART ligase in domestication vector
Depositing lab: Marcela Rojas-Pierce. Depositing organization: North Carolina State University. Publication: Rapid depletion of target proteins in plants by an inducible protein degradation system. Huang L, Rojas-Pierce M. Plant Cell. 2024 Mar 6:koae072. doi: 10.1093/plcell/koae072. PubMed 38446628.
Backbone
  Vector backbone: pUPD2
  Backbone manufacturer: Diego Orzaez Lab
  Backbone size w/o insert (bp): 2105
  Vector type: Synthetic Biology
Growth in bacteria
  Bacterial resistance: Chloramphenicol, 25 μg/mL
  Growth temperature: 37°C
  Growth strain: DH5alpha
  Copy number: High Copy
Gene/Insert
  Gene/Insert name: LRR-NEL
  Species: Salmonella typhimurium
  Cloning method: Restriction Enzyme; 5′ cloning site BsmBI (destroyed during cloning); 3′ cloning site BsmBI (destroyed during cloning)
Terms and licenses: Academic/Nonprofit Terms; Industry Terms: Not Available to Industry
Depositor comments: Rojas-Pierce Lab plasmid pMRP0717
How to cite: pUPD2-LRR-NEL (B4-B5) was a gift from Marcela Rojas-Pierce (Addgene plasmid # 211859 ; http://n2t.net/addgene:211859 ; RRID:Addgene_211859)
